>Addgene plasmid #157441 | pD649-HAsp-LRRC4C-COMP5AP-AviTag-9xHis | depositor full sequence | sequence record 303991 | Full Sequence
TTTCAATATTATTGAAGCATTTATCAGGGTTATTGTCTCATGAGCGGATACATATTTGAATGTATTTAGA
AAAATAAACAAATAGGGGTCAGTGTTACAACCAATTAACCAATTCTGAACATTATCGCGAGCCCATTTAT
ACCTGAATATGGCTCATAACACCCCTTGCTCATGACCAAAATCCCTTAACGTGAGTTACGCGCGCGTCGT
TCCACTGAGCGTCAGACCCCGTAGAAAAGATCAAAGGATCTTCTTGAGATCCTTTTTTTCTGCGCGTAAT
CTGCTGCTTGCAAACAAAAAAACCACCGCTACCAGCGGTGGTTTGTTTGCCGGATCAAGAGCTACCAACT
CTTTTTCCGAAGGTAACTGGCTTCAGCAGAGCGCAGATACCAAATACTGTTCTTCTAGTGTAGCCGTAGT
TAGCCCACCACTTCAAGAACTCTGTAGCACCGCCTACATACCTCGCTCTGCTAATCCTGTTACCAGTGGC
TGCTGCCAGTGGCGATAAGTCGTGTCTTACCGGGTTGGACTCAAGACGATAGTTACCGGATAAGGCGCAG
CGGTCGGGCTGAACGGGGGGTTCGTGCACACAGCCCAGCTTGGAGCGAACGACCTACACCGAACTGAGAT
ACCTACAGCGTGAGCTATGAGAAAGCGCCACGCTTCCCGAAGGGAGAAAGGCGGACAGGTATCCGGTAAG
CGGCAGGGTCGGAACAGGAGAGCGCACGAGGGAGCTTCCAGGGGGAAACGCCTGGTATCTTTATAGTCCT
GTCGGGTTTCGCCACCTCTGACTTGAGCGTCGATTTTTGTGATGCTCGTCAGGGGGGCGGAGCCTATGGA
AAAACGCCAGCAACGCGGCCTTTTTACGGTTCCTGGCCTTTTGCTGGCCTTTTGCTCACATGTTCTTTCC
TGCGTTATCCCCTGATTCTGTGGATAACCGTATTACCGCCTTTGAGTGAGCTGATACCGCTCGCCGCAGC
CGAACGACCGAGCGCAGCGAGTCAGTGAGCGAGGAAGCGGAAGGCGAGAGTAGGGAACTGCCAGGCATCA
AACTAAGCAGAAGGCCCCTGACGGATGGCCTTTTTGCGTTTCTACAAACTCTTTCTGTGTTGTAAAACGA
CGGCCAGTCTTAAGCTCGGGCCCCCTGGGCGGTTCTGATAACGAGTAATCGTTAATCCGCAAATAACGTA
AAAACCCGCTTCGGCGGGTTTTTTTATGGGGGGAGTTTAGGGAAAGAGCATTTGTCAGAATATTTAAGGG
CGCCTGTCACTTTGCTTGATATATGAGAATTATTTAACCTTATAAATGAGAAAAAAGCAACGCACTTTAA
ATAAGATACGTTGCTTTTTCGATTGATGAACACCTATAATTAAACTATTCATCTATTATTTATGATTTTT
TGTATATACAATATTTCTAGTTTGTTAAAGAGAATTAAGAAAATAAATCTCGAAAATAATAAAGGGAAAA
TCAGTTTTTGATATCAAAATTATACATGTCAACGATAATACAAAATATAATACAAACTATAAGATGTTAT
CAGTATTTATTATCATTTAGAATAAATTTTGTGTCGCCCTTAATTGTGAGCGGATAACAATTACGAGCTT
CATGCACAGTGGCGTTGACTCAATATTGGCCATTAGCCATATTATTCATTGGTTATATAGCATAAATCAA
TATTGGCTATTGGCCATTGCATACGTTGTATCTATATCATAATATGTACATTTATATTGGCTCATGTCCA
ATATGACCGCCATGTTGGCATTGATTATTGACTAGTTATTAATAGTAATCAATTACGGGGTCATTAGTTC
ATAGCCCATATATGGAGTTCCGCGTTACATAACTTACGGTAAATGGCCCGCCTGGCTGACCGCCCAACGA
CCCCCGCCCATTGACGTCAATAATGACGTATGTTCCCATAGTAACGCCAATAGGGACTTTCCATTGACGT
CAATGGGTGGAGTATTTACGGTAAACTGCCCACTTGGCAGTACATCAAGTGTATCATATGCCAAGTACGC
CCCCTATTGACGTCAATGACGGTAAATGGCCCGCCTGGCATTATGCCCAGTACATGACCTTATGGGACTT
TCCTACTTGGCAGTACATCTACGTATTAGTCATCGCTATTACCATGGTGATGCGGTTTTGGCAGTACATC
AATGGGCGTGGATAGCGGTTTGACTCACGGGGATTTCCAAGTCTCCACCCCATTGACGTCAATGGGAGTT
TGTTTTGGCACCAAAATCAACGGGACTTTCCAAAATGTCGTAACAACTCCGCCCCATTGACGCAAATGGG
CGGTAGGCGTGTACGGTGGGAGGTCTATATAAGCAGAGCTCGTTTAGTGAACCGTCAGATCGCCTGGAGA
CGCCATCCACGCTGTTTTGACCTCCATAGAAGACACCGGGACCGATCCAGCCTCCGCGGCCGGGAACGGT
GCATTGGAACGCGGATTCCCCGTGCCAAGAGTGACGTAAGTACCGCCTATAGAGTCTATAGGCCCACCCC
CTTGGCTTCGTTAGAACGCGGCTACAATTAATACATAACCTTATGTATCATACACATACGATTTAGGTGA
CACTATAGAATAACATCCACTTTGCCTTTCTCTCCACAGGTGTCCACTCCCAGGTCCAACTGCACCTCGG
TTCTATCGAAAACGCGCCTGCTAGCGCCACCATGAAGACCATCATTGCCCTGAGCTACATCTTCTGCCTG
GTGTTCGCTGCGGCCGCCCAAACATGTCCTAGCGTGTGCAGCTGTAGCAACCAGTTCAGCAAAGTGATCT
GCGTGCGGAAGAACCTGAGAGAGGTGCCAGACGGCATCAGCACCAACACCAGACTGCTGAACCTGCACGA
GAACCAGATCCAGATCATCAAAGTGAACAGCTTCAAGCACCTGAGGCACCTGGAAATCCTGCAGCTGAGC
CGGAACCACATCAGAACAATCGAGATCGGCGCCTTCAACGGCCTGGCCAACCTGAATACCCTGGAACTGT
TCGACAACCGGCTGACCACCATTCCTAATGGCGCCTTCGTGTACCTGAGCAAGCTGAAAGAGCTGTGGCT
GCGGAACAACCCCATCGAGTCTATCCCCAGCTACGCCTTCAATAGAATCCCCAGCCTGAGAAGGCTGGAC
CTGGGAGAGCTGAAGAGACTGAGCTATATCAGCGAGGGCGCCTTTGAGGGCCTGAGCAACCTCAGATACC
TGAACCTGGCCATGTGCAATCTGAGAGAGATCCCCAATCTGACCCCTCTGATCAAGCTGGACGAGCTGGA
TCTGAGCGGCAACCACCTGTCTGCCATCAGACCTGGAAGTTTCCAGGGCCTGATGCATCTGCAGAAACTG
TGGATGATCCAGAGCCAGATCCAAGTGATCGAGCGGAACGCCTTCGACAATCTGCAGAGCCTGGTGGAAA
TCAATCTGGCCCACAACAACCTGACACTGCTGCCCCACGATCTGTTCACACCTCTGCACCACCTGGAACG
CATCCATCTGCATCACAACCCCTGGAATTGCAACTGCGACATCCTGTGGCTGAGCTGGTGGATCAAGGAC
ATGGCCCCTAGCAATACCGCCTGCTGCGCCAGATGCAACACCCCTCCTAACCTGAAGGGCAGATATATCG
GCGAGCTGGACCAGAACTACTTCACCTGTTACGCCCCTGTGATCGTGGAACCTCCTGCCGACCTGAATGT
GACAGAAGGCATGGCCGCCGAGCTGAAGTGTAGAGCCTCTACCAGCCTGACCAGCGTGTCCTGGATCACC
CCTAATGGCACAGTGATGACCCACGGCGCCTACAAAGTGCGGATTGCCGTGCTGTCCGACGGCACCCTGA
ATTTCACAAACGTGACCGTGCAGGACACCGGCATGTACACCTGTATGGTGTCCAACAGCGTGGGCAATAC
CACAGCCAGCGCCACACTGAACGTGACAGCCGCCACAACCACACCTTTCAGCTACTTCAGCACCGTGACA
GTGGAAACCATGGAACCCAGCCAGGATGAGGCCAGAACCACCGATAACAACGTGGGCCCTACACCTGTGG
TGGACTGGGAAACCACCAACGTGACCACAAGCCTGACACCTCAGAGCACCAGAAGCACCGAGAAAACCTT
CACAATCCCCGTGACCGACATCAACAGCGGCATCCCTGGCATCGACGAAGTGATGAAGACCACCAAAGGC
GCGCCGGAAGATCAAGTTGATCCAAGATTGATTGATGGCAAGGGCGGATCTCTGGAGGTGCTGTTCCAGG
GACCAGGCGGAAGCGGCAATCCCGGCGGCGATCTGGCCCCCCAGATGCTGCGCGAGCTGCAGGAGACCAA
TGCCGCCCTGCAGGACGTGCGCGAGCTGCTGCGCCACCGCGTGAAGGAGATCACCTTCCTGAAGAACACC
GTGATGGAGTGCGACGCCTGCGGTATGCAGCCCTCTAGAGGCTCCGGCTCCATCATCCCAGTTGAGGAGG
AGAACCCGGACTTCTGGAACCGCGAGGCAGCCGAGGCCCTGGGTGCCGCCAAGAAGCTGCAGCCTGCACA
GACAGCCGCCAAGAACCTCATCATCTTCCTGGGCGATGGGATGGGGGTGTCTACGGTGACAGCTGCCAGG
ATCCTAAAAGGGCAGAAGAAGGACAAACTGGGGCCTGAGATACCCCTGGCCATGGACCGCTTCCCATATG
TGGCTCTGTCCAAGACATACAATGTAGACAAACATGTGCCAGACAGTGGAGCCACAGCCACGGCCTACCT
GTGCGGGGTCAAGGGCAACTTCCAGACCATTGGCTTGAGTGCAGCCGCCCGCTTTAACCAGTGCAACACG
ACACGCGGCAACGAGGTCATCTCCGTGATGAATCGGGCCAAGAAAGCAGGGAAGTCAGTGGGAGTGGTAA
CCACCACACGAGTGCAGCACGCCTCGCCAGCCGGCACCTACGCCCACACGGTGAACCGCAACTGGTACTC
GGACGCCGACGTGCCTGCCTCGGCCCGCCAGGAGGGGTGCCAGGACATCGCTACGCAGCTCATCTCCAAC
ATGGACATTGACGTGATCCTAGGTGGAGGCCGAAAGTACATGTTTCGCATGGGAACCCCAGACCCTGAGT
ACCCAGATGACTACAGCCAAGGTGGGACCAGGCTGGACGGGAAGAATCTGGTGCAGGAATGGCTGGCGAA
GCGCCAGGGTGCCCGGTATGTGTGGAACCGCACTGAGCTCATGCAGGCTTCCCTGGACCCGTCTGTGACC
CATCTCATGGGTCTCTTTGAGCCTGGAGACATGAAATACGAGATCCACCGAGACTCCACACTGGACCCCT
CCCTGATGGAGATGACAGAGGCTGCCCTGCGCCTGCTGAGCAGGAACCCCCGCGGCTTCTTCCTCTTCGT
GGAGGGTGGTCGCATCGACCATGGTCATCATGAAAGCAGGGCTTACCGGGCACTGACTGAGACGATCATG
TTCGACGACGCCATTGAGAGGGCGGGCCAGCTCACCAGCGAGGAGGACACGCTGAGCCTCGTCACTGCCG
ACCACTCCCACGTCTTCTCCTTCGGAGGCTACCCCCTGCGAGGGAGCTCCATCTTCGGGCTGGCCCCTGG
CAAGGCCCGGGACAGGAAGGCCTACACGGTCCTCCTATACGGAAACGGTCCAGGCTATGTGCTCAAGGAC
GGCGCCCGGCCGGATGTTACCGAGAGCGAGAGCGGGAGCCCCGAGTATCGGCAGCAGTCAGCAGTGCCCC
TGGACGAAGAGACCCACGCAGGCGAGGACGTGGCGGTGTTCGCGCGCGGCCCGCAGGCGCACCTGGTTCA
CGGCGTGCAGGAGCAGACCTTCATAGCGCACGTCATGGCCTTCGCCGCCTGCCTGGAGCCCTACACCGCC
TGCGACCTGGCGCCCCCCGCCGGCACCACCGACGCCGCGCACCCGGGTGGCGGAGGACTGAACGACATCT
TCGAGGCTCAGAAAATCGAATGGCACGAACATCACCATCACCATCACCATCACCATTAAGGCCGGCCTGT
AGTCACTGGCACAACGCGTTACCCGGTAAGCCAATCGGGTATACACGGTCGTCATACTGCAGACAGGGTT
CTTCTACTTTGCAAGATAGTCTTGAGTAGTAAAATAAATAGATAGAGAAAATCAGCCTCGACTGTGCCTT
CTAGTTGCCAGCCATCTGTTGTTTGCCCCTCCCCCGTGCCTTCCTTGACCCTGGAAGGTGCCACTCCCAC
TGTCCTTTCCTAATAAAATGAGGAAATTGCATCACAACACTCAACCCTATCTCGGTCTATTCTTTTGATT
TATAAGGGATTTTGCCGATTTCGGCCTATTGGTTAAAAAATGAGCTGATTTAACAAAAATTTAACGCGAA
TTAATTCTGTGGAATGTGTGTCAGTTAGGGTGTGGAAAGTCCCCAGGCTCCCCAGCAGGCAGAAGTATGC
AAAGCATGCATCTCAATTAGTCAGCAACCAGGTGTGGAAAGTCCCCAGGCTCCCCAGCAGGCAGAAGTAT
GCAAAGCATGCATCTCAATTAGTCAGCAACCATAGTCCCGCCCCTAACTCCGCCCATCCCGCCCCTAACT
CCGCCCAGTTCCGCCCATTCTCCGCCCCATGGCTGACTAATTTTTTTTATTTATGCAGAGGCCGAGGCCG
CCTCTGCCTCTGAGCTATTCCAGAAGTAGTGAGGAGGCTTTTTTGGAGGCCTAGGCTTTTGCAAAAAGCT
CCCGGGAGCTTGTATATCCATTTTCGGATCTGATCAGCACGTGTTGACAATTAATCATCGGCATAGTATA
TCGGCATAGTATAATACGACAAGGTGAGGAACTAAACCATGACCGAGTACAAGCCCACGGTGCGCCTCGC
CACCCGCGACGACGTCCCCAGGGCCGTACGCACCCTCGCCGCCGCGTTCGCCGACTACCCCGCCACGCGC
CACACCGTCGATCCGGACCGCCACATCGAGCGGGTCACCGAGCTGCAAGAACTCTTCCTCACGCGCGTCG
GGCTCGACATCGGCAAGGTGTGGGTCGCGGACGACGGCGCCGCGGTGGCGGTCTGGACCACGCCGGAGAG
CGTCGAAGCGGGGGCGGTGTTCGCCGAGATCGGCCCGCGCATGGCCGAGTTGAGCGGTTCCCGGCTGGCC
GCGCAGCAACAGATGGAAGGCCTCCTGGCGCCGCACCGGCCCAAGGAGCCCGCGTGGTTCCTGGCCACCG
TCGGCGTCTCGCCCGACCACCAGGGCAAGGGTCTGGGCAGCGCCGTCGTGCTCCCCGGAGTGGAGGCGGC
CGAGCGCGCCGGGGTGCCCGCCTTCCTGGAGACATCCGCGCCCCGCAACCTCCCCTTCTACGAGCGGCTC
GGCTTCACCGTCACCGCCGACGTCGAGGTGCCCGAAGGACCGCGCACCTGGTGCATGACCCGCAAGCCCG
GTGCCTGACACGTGCTACGAGATTTCGATTCCACCGCCGCCTTCTATGAAAGGTTGGGCTTCGGAATCGT
TTTCCGGGACGCCGGCTGGATGATCCTCCAGCGCGGGGATCTCATGCTGGAGTTCTTCGCCCACCCCAAC
TTGTTTATTGCAGCTTATAATGGTTACAAATAAAGCAATAGCATCACAAATTTCACAAATAAAGCATTTT
TTTCACTGCATTCTAGTTGTGGTTTGTCCAAACTCATCAATGTATCTTATCATGTCTGTATACCGTCGAC
CTCTAGCTAGAGCTTGGCGTAATCATGGTCATTACCAATGCTTAATCAGTGAGGCACCTATCTCAGCGAT
CTGTCTATTTCGTTCATCCATAGTTGCCTGACTCCCCGTCGTGTAGATAACTACGATACGGGAGGGCTTA
CCATCTGGCCCCAGCGCTGCGATGATACCGCGAGAACCACGCTCACCGGCTCCGGATTTATCAGCAATAA
ACCAGCCAGCCGGAAGGGCCGAGCGCAGAAGTGGTCCTGCAACTTTATCCGCCTCCATCCAGTCTATTAA
TTGTTGCCGGGAAGCTAGAGTAAGTAGTTCGCCAGTTAATAGTTTGCGCAACGTTGTTGCCATCGCTACA
GGCATCGTGGTGTCACGCTCGTCGTTTGGTATGGCTTCATTCAGCTCCGGTTCCCAACGATCAAGGCGAG
TTACATGATCCCCCATGTTGTGCAAAAAAGCGGTTAGCTCCTTCGGTCCTCCGATCGTTGTCAGAAGTAA
GTTGGCCGCAGTGTTATCACTCATGGTTATGGCAGCACTGCATAATTCTCTTACTGTCATGCCATCCGTA
AGATGCTTTTCTGTGACTGGTGAGTACTCAACCAAGTCATTCTGAGAATAGTGTATGCGGCGACCGAGTT
GCTCTTGCCCGGCGTCAATACGGGATAATACCGCGCCACATAGCAGAACTTTAAAAGTGCTCATCATTGG
AAAACGTTCTTCGGGGCGAAAACTCTCAAGGATCTTACCGCTGTTGAGATCCAGTTCGATGTAACCCACT
CGTGCACCCAACTGATCTTCAGCATCTTTTACTTTCACCAGCGTTTCTGGGTGAGCAAAAACAGGAAGGC
AAAATGCCGCAAAAAAGGGAATAAGGGCGACACGGAAATGTTGAATACTCATATTCTTCCTT
Features (pLannotate 1.2.2; 24 found; start..end, strand, type, name):
    119..143     -  CDS            KanR (fragment): aminoglycoside phosphotransferase; aph(3')-Ia; confers resistance to kanamycin
    254..842     +  rep_origin     ori: high-copy-number ColE1/pMB1/pBR322/pUC origin of replication
   1067..1084    +  terminator     rrnB T2 terminator (fragment): transcription terminator T2 from the E. coli rrnB gene
   1109..1128    -  CDS            lacZα (fragment): LacZα fragment of β-galactosidase; lacZ fragment
   1584..1600    +  protein_bind   lac operator: The lac repressor binds to the lac operator to inhibit transcription in E. coli. This inhibition can be relieved by adding lactose or isopropyl-β-D-thiogalactopyranoside (IPTG). lac repressor encoded by lacI
   1843..2146    +  enhancer       CMV enhancer: human cytomegalovirus immediate early enhancer
   2147..2350    +  promoter       CMV promoter: human cytomegalovirus (CMV) immediate early promoter
   2486..2529    +  intron         CMV intron (fragment): modified intron A from human cytomegalovirus
   2581..2599    +  promoter       SP6 promoter: promoter for bacteriophage SP6 RNA polymerase
   2603..2640    +  CDS            IgH signal sequence (fragment): signal sequence from the mouse immunoglobulin heavy chain variable region
   2746..4197    +  CDS            LRRC4C (fragment): LRC4C_HUMAN - Also known as KIAA1580, NGL1. Experimental evidence at protein level: Swiss-Prot protein existence level 1. May promote neurite outgrowth of developing thalamic neurons. From Homo sapiens (Human).
   4294..4473    +  CDS            Comp (fragment): COMP_RAT - Experimental evidence at protein level: Swiss-Prot protein existence level 1. May play a role in the structural integrity of cartilage via its interaction with other extracellular matrix proteins such as the collagens and fibronectin. Can mediate the interaction of chondrocytes with the cartilage extracellular matrix through interaction with cell surface integrin receptors. Could play a role in the pathogenesis of osteoarthritis. Potent suppressor of apoptosis in both primary chondrocytes and transformed cells. Suppresses apoptosis by blocking the activation of caspase-3 and by indu
   4461..5913    +  CDS            SEAP (fragment): secreted alkaline phosphatase from human placenta The natural enzyme has a C-terminal transmembrane sequence that is replaced by a GPI anchor.
   5938..5979    +  CDS            AviTag™ (fragment): peptide tag that allows for enzymatic biotinylation
   5983..6006    +  CDS            8xHis: 8xHis affinity tag
   6152..6263    +  polyA_signal   bGH poly(A) signal: bovine growth hormone polyadenylation signal
   6264..6372    +  rep_origin     f1 ori (fragment): f1 bacteriophage origin of replication; arrow indicates direction of (+) strand synthesis
   6386..6715    +  promoter       SV40 promoter: SV40 enhancer and early promoter
   6763..6810    +  promoter       EM7 promoter: synthetic bacterial promoter&nbsp
   6829..7428    +  CDS            PuroR (fragment): puromycin N-acetyltransferase; pac from Streptomyces; confers resistance to puromycin
   7438..7563    +  CDS            ble (fragment): BLE_KLEPN - Experimental evidence at protein level: Swiss-Prot protein existence level 1. Binding protein with a strong affinity to the bleomycin family of antibiotics. Binds to CL990; an antimitotic-antibiotic compound. From Klebsiella pneumoniae.
   7558..7679    +  polyA_signal   SV40 poly(A) signal: SV40 polyadenylation signal
   7732..8592    -  CDS            AmpR: β-lactamase; bla; confers resistance to ampicillin, carbenicillin, and related antibiotics
   8595..89      -  promoter       AmpR promoter (fragment) (across the origin): bla
