[The description below was written by a language model from this plasmid's Addgene catalogue record and pLannotate feature annotations shown in this document.]
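Description:
pD649-HAsp-LRRC4C-COMP5AP-AviTag-9xHis is a mammalian expression plasmid of about 8.6 kb, built on the pD649 backbone, for producing a secreted, multimerised form of the extracellular domain of human LRRC4C (also known as NGL-1). It is maintained in E. coli as a high-copy plasmid through a ColE1/pUC-type origin and selected with ampicillin via the β-lactamase gene. The annotation also finds an SV40 early/EM7 promoter cassette driving a puromycin N-acetyltransferase gene with an SV40 poly(A) signal, which could allow puromycin selection in mammalian cells. Short kanamycin-resistance, lacZα, ble and f1 ori fragments appear to be backbone remnants. The depositor notes that some plasmids in this collection may carry an IS4-like transposase element upstream of the CMV promoter; none is annotated in this feature table.

Expression is driven by the CMV enhancer/promoter followed by a CMV intron A fragment. An SP6 promoter lies just upstream of the coding region, where it permits in vitro transcription and serves as a sequencing primer site. The open reading frame starts with a leader sequence ("HAsp" in the name; the annotation tool matches a short stretch to an IgH signal sequence). This is followed by the roughly 1.45 kb LRRC4C ectodomain, cloned between preserved NotI and AscI sites. Downstream come a rat COMP coiled-coil segment, which drives pentamerisation, human placental alkaline phosphatase, an AviTag for enzymatic biotinylation and a polyhistidine tag (9xHis by name, annotated as 8xHis). A bGH poly(A) signal terminates the transcript. The resulting secreted pentameric fusion provides high avidity and an enzymatic readout. This suits it as a reagent for detecting weak extracellular protein–protein interactions, consistent with the plasmid's origin in a human IgSF cell-surface interactome screen.
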