Addgene plasmid #157441: pD649-HAsp-LRRC4C-COMP5AP-AviTag-9xHis
Purpose: Mammalian expression of cell-surface protein extracellular domain fused to COMP5AP-AviTag-9xHis. Protein is secreted from cells.
Depositing lab: Chris Garcia. Depositing organization: Stanford University. Publication: A Human IgSF Cell-Surface Interactome Reveals a Complex Network of Protein-Protein Interactions. Wojtowicz WM, Vielmetter J, Fernandes RA, Siepe DH, Eastman CL, Chisholm GB, Cox S, Klock H, Anderson PW, Rue SM, Miller JJ, Glaser SM, Bragstad ML, Vance J, Lam AW, Lesley SA, Zinn K, Garcia KC. Cell. 2020 Aug 20;182(4):1027-1043.e17. doi: 10.1016/j.cell.2020.07.025. PubMed 32822567.
Backbone
  Vector backbone: pD649
  Backbone size w/o insert (bp): 7153
  Vector type: Mammalian Expression
Growth in bacteria
  Bacterial resistance: Ampicillin, 100 μg/mL
  Growth temperature: 37°C
  Growth strain: DH5alpha
  Copy number: High Copy
Gene/Insert
  Gene/Insert name: LRRC4C (alt name: LRC4C)
  Species: H. sapiens (human)
  Insert size (bp): 1449
  Entrez Gene: LRRC4C (a.k.a. NGL-1, NGL1)
  Promoter: CMV/SP6
  Tag / fusion protein: COMP5AP-AviTag-9xHis (C terminal on backbone)
  Cloning method: Restriction Enzyme; 5′ cloning site GCGGCCGC (not destroyed); 3′ cloning site GGCGCGCC (not destroyed)
  Sequencing primers: 5′ ATTTAGGTGACACTATAG; 3′ CGTCGCACTCCATCACGGTG
Resource information
  A portion of this plasmid was derived from a plasmid made by: synthesis by ThermoFisher
Terms and licenses: Academic/Nonprofit Terms; Industry Terms: Not Available to Industry
Depositor comments: Some plasmids in this collection may have an IS4-like element ISVsa5 family transposase upstream of the CMV promoter.
How to cite: pD649-HAsp-LRRC4C-COMP5AP-AviTag-9xHis was a gift from Chris Garcia (Addgene plasmid # 157441 ; http://n2t.net/addgene:157441 ; RRID:Addgene_157441)
