>Addgene plasmid #157441 | pD649-HAsp-LRRC4C-COMP5AP-AviTag-9xHis | depositor partial sequence | sequence record 303992 | insert (extracellular domain)
CAAACATGTCCTAGCGTGTGCAGCTGTAGCAACCAGTTCAGCAAAGTGATCTGCGTGCGGAAGAACCTGA
GAGAGGTGCCAGACGGCATCAGCACCAACACCAGACTGCTGAACCTGCACGAGAACCAGATCCAGATCAT
CAAAGTGAACAGCTTCAAGCACCTGAGGCACCTGGAAATCCTGCAGCTGAGCCGGAACCACATCAGAACA
ATCGAGATCGGCGCCTTCAACGGCCTGGCCAACCTGAATACCCTGGAACTGTTCGACAACCGGCTGACCA
CCATTCCTAATGGCGCCTTCGTGTACCTGAGCAAGCTGAAAGAGCTGTGGCTGCGGAACAACCCCATCGA
GTCTATCCCCAGCTACGCCTTCAATAGAATCCCCAGCCTGAGAAGGCTGGACCTGGGAGAGCTGAAGAGA
CTGAGCTATATCAGCGAGGGCGCCTTTGAGGGCCTGAGCAACCTCAGATACCTGAACCTGGCCATGTGCA
ATCTGAGAGAGATCCCCAATCTGACCCCTCTGATCAAGCTGGACGAGCTGGATCTGAGCGGCAACCACCT
GTCTGCCATCAGACCTGGAAGTTTCCAGGGCCTGATGCATCTGCAGAAACTGTGGATGATCCAGAGCCAG
ATCCAAGTGATCGAGCGGAACGCCTTCGACAATCTGCAGAGCCTGGTGGAAATCAATCTGGCCCACAACA
ACCTGACACTGCTGCCCCACGATCTGTTCACACCTCTGCACCACCTGGAACGCATCCATCTGCATCACAA
CCCCTGGAATTGCAACTGCGACATCCTGTGGCTGAGCTGGTGGATCAAGGACATGGCCCCTAGCAATACC
GCCTGCTGCGCCAGATGCAACACCCCTCCTAACCTGAAGGGCAGATATATCGGCGAGCTGGACCAGAACT
ACTTCACCTGTTACGCCCCTGTGATCGTGGAACCTCCTGCCGACCTGAATGTGACAGAAGGCATGGCCGC
CGAGCTGAAGTGTAGAGCCTCTACCAGCCTGACCAGCGTGTCCTGGATCACCCCTAATGGCACAGTGATG
ACCCACGGCGCCTACAAAGTGCGGATTGCCGTGCTGTCCGACGGCACCCTGAATTTCACAAACGTGACCG
TGCAGGACACCGGCATGTACACCTGTATGGTGTCCAACAGCGTGGGCAATACCACAGCCAGCGCCACACT
GAACGTGACAGCCGCCACAACCACACCTTTCAGCTACTTCAGCACCGTGACAGTGGAAACCATGGAACCC
AGCCAGGATGAGGCCAGAACCACCGATAACAACGTGGGCCCTACACCTGTGGTGGACTGGGAAACCACCA
ACGTGACCACAAGCCTGACACCTCAGAGCACCAGAAGCACCGAGAAAACCTTCACAATCCCCGTGACCGA
CATCAACAGCGGCATCCCTGGCATCGACGAAGTGATGAAGACCACCAAA
